>Addgene plasmid #194845 | MAC-C Sars-CoV-2 S_P681H | addgene full sequence | sequence record 384216 | Addgene NGS Result
TGCGCTCACTGCCCGCTTTCCAGTCGGGAAACCTGTCGTGCCAGCTGCATTAATGAATCGGCCAACGCGC
GGGGAGAGGCGGTTTGCGTATTGGGCGCTCTTCCGCTTCCTCGCTCACTGACTCGCTGCGCTCGGTCGTT
CGGCTGCGGCGAGCGGTATCAGCTCACTCAAAGGCGGTAATACGGTTATCCACAGAATCAGGGGATAACG
CAGGAAAGAACATGTGAGCAAAAGGCCAGCAAAAGGCCAGGAACCGTAAAAAGGCCGCGTTGCTGGCGTT
TTTCCATAGGCTCCGCCCCCCTGACGAGCATCACAAAAATCGACGCTCAAGTCAGAGGTGGCGAAACCCG
ACAGGACTATAAAGATACCAGGCGTTTCCCCCTGGAAGCTCCCTCGTGCGCTCTCCTGTTCCGACCCTGC
CGCTTACCGGATACCTGTCCGCCTTTCTCCCTTCGGGAAGCGTGGCGCTTTCTCATAGCTCACGCTGTAG
GTATCTCAGTTCGGTGTAGGTCGTTCGCTCCAAGCTGGGCTGTGTGCACGAACCCCCCGTTCAGCCCGAC
CGCTGCGCCTTATCCGGTAACTATCGTCTTGAGTCCAACCCGGTAAGACACGACTTATCGCCACTGGCAG
CAGCCACTGGTAACAGGATTAGCAGAGCGAGGTATGTAGGCGGTGCTACAGAGTTCTTGAAGTGGTGGCC
TAACTACGGCTACACTAGAAGAACAGTATTTGGTATCTGCGCTCTGCTGAAGCCAGTTACCTTCGGAAAA
AGAGTTGGTAGCTCTTGATCCGGCAAACAAACCACCGCTGGTAGCGGTGGTTTTTTTGTTTGCAAGCAGC
AGATTACGCGCAGAAAAAAAGGATCTCAAGAAGATCCTTTGATCTTTTCTACGGGGTCTGACGCTCAGTG
GAACGAAAACTCACGTTAAGGGATTTTGGTCATGAGATTATCAAAAAGGATCTTCACCTAGATCCTTTTA
AATTAAAAATGAAGTTTTAAATCAATCTAAAGTATATATGAGTAAACTTGGTCTGACAGTTACCAATGCT
TAATCAGTGAGGCACCTATCTCAGCGATCTGTCTATTTCGTTCATCCATAGTTGCCTGACTCCCCGTCGT
GTAGATAACTACGATACGGGAGGGCTTACCATCTGGCCCCAGTGCTGCAATGATACCGCGAGACCCACGC
TCACCGGCTCCAGATTTATCAGCAATAAACCAGCCAGCCGGAAGGGCCGAGCGCAGAAGTGGTCCTGCAA
CTTTATCCGCCTCCATCCAGTCTATTAATTGTTGCCGGGAAGCTAGAGTAAGTAGTTCGCCAGTTAATAG
TTTGCGCAACGTTGTTGCCATTGCTACAGGCATCGTGGTGTCACGCTCGTCGTTTGGTATGGCTTCATTC
AGCTCCGGTTCCCAACGATCAAGGCGAGTTACATGATCCCCCATGTTGTGCAAAAAAGCGGTTAGCTCCT
TCGGTCCTCCGATCGTTGTCAGAAGTAAGTTGGCCGCAGTGTTATCACTCATGGTTATGGCAGCACTGCA
TAATTCTCTTACTGTCATGCCATCCGTAAGATGCTTTTCTGTGACTGGTGAGTACTCAACCAAGTCATTC
TGAGAATAGTGTATGCGGCGACCGAGTTGCTCTTGCCCGGCGTCAATACGGGATAATACCGCGCCACATA
GCAGAACTTTAAAAGTGCTCATCATTGGAAAACGTTCTTCGGGGCGAAAACTCTCAAGGATCTTACCGCT
GTTGAGATCCAGTTCGATGTAACCCACTCGTGCACCCAACTGATCTTCAGCATCTTTTACTTTCACCAGC
GTTTCTGGGTGAGCAAAAACAGGAAGGCAAAATGCCGCAAAAAAGGGAATAAGGGCGACACGGAAATGTT
GAATACTCATACTCTTCCTTTTTCAATATTATTGAAGCATTTATCAGGGTTATTGTCTCATGAGCGGATA
CATATTTGAATGTATTTAGAAAAATAAACAAATAGGGGTTCCGCGCACATTTCCCCGAAAAGTGCCACCT
GACGTCGACGGATCGGGAGATCTCCCGATCCCCTATGGTGCACTCTCAGTACAATCTGCTCTGATGCCGC
ATAGTTAAGCCAGTATCTGCTCCCTGCTTGTGTGTTGGAGGTCGCTGAGTAGTGCGCGAGCAAAATTTAA
GCTACAACAAGGCAAGGCTTGACCGACAATTGCATGAAGAATCTGCTTAGGGTTAGGCGTTTTGCGCTGC
TTCGCGATGTACGGGCCAGATATACGCGTTGACATTGATTATTGACTAGTTATTAATAGTAATCAATTAC
GGGGTCATTAGTTCATAGCCCATATATGGAGTTCCGCGTTACATAACTTACGGTAAATGGCCCGCCTGGC
TGACCGCCCAACGACCCCCGCCCATTGACGTCAATAATGACGTATGTTCCCATAGTAACGCCAATAGGGA
CTTTCCATTGACGTCAATGGGTGGAGTATTTACGGTAAACTGCCCACTTGGCAGTACATCAAGTGTATCA
TATGCCAAGTACGCCCCCTATTGACGTCAATGACGGTAAATGGCCCGCCTGGCATTATGCCCAGTACATG
ACCTTATGGGACTTTCCTACTTGGCAGTACATCTACGTATTAGTCATCGCTATTACCATGGTGATGCGGT
TTTGGCAGTACATCAATGGGCGTGGATAGCGGTTTGACTCACGGGGATTTCCAAGTCTCCACCCCATTGA
CGTCAATGGGAGTTTGTTTTGGCACCAAAATCAACGGGACTTTCCAAAATGTCGTAACAACTCCGCCCCA
TTGACGCAAATGGGCGGTAGGCGTGTACGGTGGGAGGTCTATATAAGCAGAGCTCTCCCTATCAGTGATA
GAGATCTCCCTATCAGTGATAGAGATCGTCGACGAGCTCGTTTAGTGAACCGTCAGATCGCCTGGAGACG
CCATCCACGCTGTTTTGACCTCCATAGAAGACACCGGGACCGATCCAGCCTCCGGACTCTAGCGTTTAAA
CTTAAGCTTGGTACCGAGCTCGGATCCACTAGTCCAGTGTGGTGGAATTCTGCAGATATCAACAAGTTTG
TACAAAAAAGTTGGCATGTTCGTGTTCCTGGTGCTGCTGCCACTGGTGAGCTCCCAGTGCGTGAACCTGA
CCACCAGAACCCAGCTGCCACCTGCCTACACCAACTCCTTCACCAGGGGCGTGTACTACCCAGACAAGGT
GTTCAGATCCAGCGTGCTGCACTCTACCCAGGACCTGTTCCTGCCATTCTTCTCTAACGTGACCTGGTTC
CACGCCATCCACGTGTCTGGAACCAACGGCACCAAGAGATTCGACAACCCAGTGCTGCCATTCAACGACG
GCGTGTACTTCGCTTCTACCGAGAAGTCTAACATCATCAGGGGTTGGATCTTCGGAACCACCCTGGACTC
TAAGACCCAGTCTCTGCTGATCGTGAACAACGCTACCAACGTGGTGATCAAGGTGTGCGAGTTCCAGTTC
TGCAACGACCCATTCCTGGGAGTGTACTACCACAAGAACAACAAGTCTTGGATGGAAAGCGAGTTCAGGG
TGTACAGCTCTGCTAACAACTGCACCTTCGAGTACGTGTCTCAGCCTTTCCTGATGGACCTGGAAGGAAA
GCAGGGAAACTTCAAGAACCTGAGAGAGTTCGTGTTCAAGAACATCGACGGTTACTTCAAGATATACAGC
AAGCACACCCCAATCAACCTGGTGAGGGACCTGCCACAGGGTTTCTCTGCTCTGGAGCCCCTGGTGGACC
TGCCAATCGGCATCAACATCACCAGGTTCCAGACCCTGCTGGCTCTGCACAGGTCTTACCTGACCCCAGG
CGACAGCAGCTCTGGATGGACCGCCGGCGCCGCTGCTTACTACGTGGGATACCTGCAGCCAAGGACCTTC
CTGCTGAAGTACAACGAAAACGGCACCATCACCGACGCCGTGGACTGCGCTCTGGACCCACTGTCTGAGA
CCAAGTGCACCCTGAAGTCTTTCACCGTGGAAAAGGGAATCTACCAGACCAGCAACTTCCGCGTGCAGCC
CACCGAGTCTATCGTGAGATTCCCAAACATCACCAACCTGTGCCCATTCGGAGAAGTGTTCAACGCTACC
AGGTTCGCCAGCGTGTACGCTTGGAACAGGAAGAGAATCAGCAACTGCGTGGCCGACTACTCTGTGCTGT
ACAACTCTGCCTCCTTCTCCACCTTCAAGTGCTACGGCGTGTCCCCAACCAAGCTGAACGACCTGTGCTT
CACCAACGTGTACGCTGACTCCTTCGTGATCAGAGGAGACGAAGTGAGACAGATCGCTCCCGGTCAGACC
GGAAAGATCGCCGACTACAACTACAAGCTGCCAGACGACTTCACCGGTTGCGTGATCGCTTGGAACTCTA
ACAACCTGGACTCTAAGGTGGGAGGCAACTACAACTACCTGTACAGGCTGTTCCGCAAGAGCAACCTGAA
GCCTTTCGAAAGGGACATCAGCACCGAAATCTACCAGGCTGGATCTACCCCATGCAACGGAGTGGAAGGA
TTCAACTGCTACTTCCCTCTGCAGTCTTACGGATTCCAGCCAACCAACGGAGTGGGATACCAGCCATACA
GAGTGGTGGTGCTGTCTTTCGAGCTGCTGCACGCTCCTGCTACCGTGTGCGGACCAAAGAAGTCTACCAA
CCTGGTGAAGAACAAGTGCGTGAACTTCAACTTCAACGGACTGACCGGAACCGGAGTGCTGACCGAATCC
AACAAGAAGTTCCTGCCTTTCCAGCAGTTCGGTAGAGACATCGCCGACACCACCGACGCTGTGAGAGACC
CACAGACCCTGGAAATCCTGGACATCACCCCCTGCTCTTTCGGAGGAGTGAGCGTGATCACCCCAGGAAC
CAACACCTCCAACCAGGTGGCCGTGCTGTACCAGGACGTGAACTGCACCGAAGTGCCAGTGGCCATCCAC
GCTGACCAGCTGACCCCAACCTGGAGAGTGTACAGCACCGGATCTAACGTGTTCCAGACCCGTGCCGGCT
GCCTGATCGGAGCCGAGCACGTGAACAACTCCTACGAATGCGACATCCCAATCGGAGCTGGCATCTGCGC
TTCTTACCAGACCCAGACCAACAGCCACAGAAGGGCCAGATCCGTGGCCTCTCAGAGCATCATCGCCTAC
ACCATGAGCCTGGGCGCTGAAAACAGCGTGGCTTACAGCAACAACTCTATCGCCATCCCAACCAACTTCA
CCATCTCTGTGACCACCGAAATCCTGCCAGTGAGCATGACCAAGACCAGCGTGGACTGCACCATGTACAT
CTGCGGAGACTCTACCGAATGCTCTAACCTGCTGCTGCAGTACGGCAGCTTCTGCACCCAGCTGAACCGC
GCTCTGACCGGAATCGCTGTGGAGCAGGACAAGAACACCCAGGAAGTGTTCGCTCAGGTGAAGCAGATAT
ACAAGACCCCACCTATCAAGGACTTCGGAGGATTCAACTTCTCTCAGATCCTGCCCGACCCATCTAAGCC
CTCTAAGAGGTCTTTCATCGAAGACCTGCTGTTCAACAAGGTGACCCTGGCCGACGCCGGTTTCATCAAG
CAGTACGGTGACTGCCTGGGAGACATCGCCGCTAGAGACCTGATCTGCGCCCAGAAGTTCAACGGTCTGA
CCGTGCTGCCACCACTGCTGACCGACGAGATGATCGCCCAGTACACCTCTGCCCTGCTGGCTGGAACCAT
CACCTCTGGTTGGACCTTCGGAGCTGGCGCCGCCCTGCAGATCCCATTCGCTATGCAGATGGCCTACCGT
TTCAACGGTATCGGAGTGACCCAGAACGTGCTGTACGAAAACCAGAAGCTGATCGCTAACCAGTTCAACT
CTGCTATCGGAAAGATCCAGGACTCCCTGTCCTCTACCGCTTCTGCCCTGGGAAAGCTGCAGGACGTGGT
GAACCAGAACGCCCAGGCCCTGAACACCCTGGTGAAGCAGCTGTCTTCTAACTTCGGAGCCATCTCCTCT
GTGCTGAACGACATCCTGTCTAGGCTGGACAAGGTGGAAGCCGAGGTGCAGATCGACAGACTGATCACCG
GAAGACTGCAGTCTCTGCAGACCTACGTGACCCAGCAGCTGATCAGGGCCGCTGAAATCAGAGCTTCTGC
CAACCTGGCTGCCACCAAGATGTCCGAATGCGTGCTGGGCCAGTCTAAGAGGGTGGACTTCTGCGGAAAG
GGATACCACCTGATGTCCTTCCCACAGTCTGCTCCACACGGAGTGGTGTTCCTGCACGTGACCTACGTGC
CCGCCCAGGAAAAGAACTTCACCACCGCCCCAGCTATCTGCCACGACGGAAAGGCTCACTTCCCCAGGGA
GGGAGTGTTCGTGTCTAACGGAACCCACTGGTTCGTGACCCAGAGGAACTTCTACGAGCCACAGATCATC
ACCACCGACAACACCTTCGTGTCTGGAAACTGCGACGTGGTGATCGGAATCGTGAACAACACCGTGTACG
ACCCACTGCAGCCAGAACTGGACTCTTTCAAGGAGGAACTGGACAAGTACTTCAAGAACCACACCTCTCC
AGACGTGGACCTGGGAGACATCTCCGGAATCAACGCCTCTGTGGTGAACATCCAGAAGGAAATCGACAGA
CTGAACGAGGTGGCCAAGAACCTGAACGAATCTCTGATCGACCTGCAGGAACTGGGAAAGTACGAGCAGT
ACATCAAGTGGCCCTGGTACATCTGGCTGGGTTTCATCGCTGGTCTGATCGCTATCGTGATGGTGACCAT
CATGCTGTGCTGCATGACCTCTTGCTGCTCTTGCCTGAAGGGATGCTGCTCTTGCGGATCTTGCTGCAAG
TTCGACGAGGACGACTCCGAGCCTGTGCTGAAGGGTGTGAAGCTGCACTACACCTACCCAACTTTCTTGT
ACAAAGTGGTTGATATCAAGGCCGCCGACATCACCAGCCTGTACAAGAAAGTGGGGTGGAGCCATCCCCA
GTTCGAGAAGGGCGGAGGATCTGGCGGCGGAAGCGGCGGAGGAAGCTGGTCCCACCCTCAGTTTGAGAAA
GGCACCGAGCTGGGCAGCACCATGGCCAGCTACCCCTACGACGTGCCCGACTACGCCAAGGACAACACCG
TGCCCCTGAAGCTGATCGCCCTGCTGGCCAACGGCGAGTTCCACTCTGGCGAGCAGCTGGGCGAGACACT
GGGCATGAGCAGAGCCGCCATCAACAAGCACATCCAGACCCTGCGGGACTGGGGCGTGGACGTGTTCACA
GTGCCCGGCAAGGGCTACAGCCTGCCCGAGCCCATCCAGCTGCTGAACGCCAAGCAGATCCTGGGCCAGC
TGGATGGCGGATCTGTGGCCGTGCTGCCCGTGATCGACAGCACCAACCAGTATCTGCTCGACCGGATCGG
CGAGCTGAAGTCCGGCGACGCCTGTATCGCCGAGTACCAGCAGGCCGGCAGAGGCGGCAGGGGCAGAAAG
TGGTTCAGCCCCTTCGGCGCCAACCTGTACCTGAGCATGTTCTGGAGACTGGAACAGGGCCCAGCCGCCG
CTATTGGCCTGAGCCTGGTCATCGGCATCGTGATGGCCGAGGTGCTGCGGAAGCTGGGCGCCGACAAAGT
GCGCGTGAAGTGGCCCAACGACCTGTATCTGCAGGACCGGAAGCTGGCCGGCATCCTGGTGGAACTGACC
GGCAAAACAGGCGACGCCGCCCAGATCGTGATCGGCGCTGGCATCAACATGGCCATGCGGCGGGTGGAAG
AGAGCGTGGTCAACCAGGGCTGGATCACCCTGCAGGAAGCCGGCATCAACCTGGACCGGAACACCCTGGC
CGCCATGCTGATCAGAGAGCTGAGAGCCGCCCTGGAACTGTTCGAGCAGGAAGGCCTGGCCCCCTACCTG
AGCAGATGGGAGAAGCTGGACAACTTCATCAACCGGCCCGTGAAACTGATCATCGGCGACAAAGAGATCT
TCGGCATCAGCCGGGGCATCGACAAGCAGGGGGCCCTGCTCCTGGAACAGGACGGCATCATCAAGCCCTG
GATGGGCGGCGAGATCAGCCTGCGGAGCGCCGAGAAGTGATGACTCGAGTCTAGAGGGCCCGTTTAAACC
CGCTGATCAGCCTCGACTGTGCCTTCTAGTTGCCAGCCATCTGTTGTTTGCCCCTCCCCCGTGCCTTCCT
TGACCCTGGAAGGTGCCACTCCCACTGTCCTTTCCTAATAAAATGAGGAAATTGCATCGCATTGTCTGAG
TAGGTGTCATTCTATTCTGGGGGGTGGGGTGGGGCAGGACAGCAAGGGGGAGGATTGGGAAGACAATAGC
AGGCATGCTGGGGATGCGGTGGGCTCTATGGCTTCTGAGGCGGAAAGAACCAGCTGGGGCTCTAGGGGGT
ATCCCC
[124 nt withheld, positions 8407-8530]
C
[91 nt withheld, positions 8532-8622]
AGGGTGATGGTTCACGTACCTAGAAGTTCCTATTCCGAAGTTCCTATTCTCTAGAAAGTATAGGAACTTC
CTTGGCCAAAAAGCCTGAACTCACCGCGACGTCTGTCGAGAAGTTTCTGATCGAAAAGTTCGACAGCGTC
TCCGACCTGATGCAGCTCTCGGAGGGCGAAGAATCTCGTGCTTTCAGCTTCGATGTAGGAGGGCGTGGAT
ATGTCCTGCGGGTAAATAGCTGCGCCGATGGTTTCTACAAAGATCGTTATGTTTATCGGCACTTTGCATC
GGCCGCGCTCCCGATTCCGGAAGTGCTTGACATTGGGGAATTCAGCGAGAGCCTGACCTATTGCATCTCC
CGCCGTGCACAGGGTGTCACGTTGCAAGACCTGCCTGAAACCGAACTGCCCGCTGTTCTGCAGCCGGTCG
CGGAGGCCATGGATGCGATCGCTGCGGCCGATCTTAGCCAGACGAGCGGGTTCGGCCCATTCGGACCGCA
AGGAATCGGTCAATACACTACATGGCGTGATTTCATATGCGCGATTGCTGATCCCCATGTGTATCACTGG
CAAACTGTGATGGACGACACCGTCAGTGCGTCCGTCGCGCAGGCTCTCGATGAGCTGATGCTTTGGGCCG
AGGACTGCCCCGAAGTCCGGCACCTCGTGCACGCGGATTTCGGCTCCAACAATGTCCTGACGGACAATGG
CCGCATAACAGCGGTCATTGACTGGAGCGAGGCGATGTTCGGGGATTCCCAATACGAGGTCGCCAACATC
TTCTTCTGGAGGCCGTGGTTGGCTTGTATGGAGCAGCAGACGCGCTACTTCGAGCGGAGGCATCCGGAGC
TTGCAGGATCGCCGCGGCTCCGGGCGTATATGCTCCGCATTGGTCTTGACCAACTCTATCAGAGCTTGGT
TGACGGCAATTTCGATGATGCAGCTTGGGCGCAGGGTCGATGCGACGCAATCGTCCGATCCGGAGCCGGG
ACTGTCGGGCGTACACAAATCGCCCGCAGAAGCGCGGCCGTCTGGACCGATGGCTGTGTAGAAGTACTCG
CCGATAGTGGAAACCGACGCCCCAGCACTCGTCCGAGGGCAAAGGAATAGCACGTACTACGAGATTTCGA
TTCCACCGCCGCCTTCTATGAAAGGTTGGGCTTCGGAATCGTTTTCCGGGACGCCGGCTGGATGATCCTC
CAGCGCGGGGATCTCATGCTGGAGTTCTTCGCCCACCCCAACTTGTTTATTGCAGCTTATAATGGTTACA
AATAAAGCAATAGCATCACAAATTTCACAAATAAAGCATTTTTTTCACTGCATTCTAGTTGTGGTTTGTC
CAAACTCATCAATGTATCTTATCATGTCTGTATACCGTCGACCTCTAGCTAGAGCTTGGCGTAATCATGG
TCATAGCTGTTTCCTGTGTGAAATTGTTATCCGCTCACAATTCCACACAACATACGAGCCGGAAGCATAA
AGTGTAAAGCCTGGGGTGCCTAATGAGTGAGCTAACTCACATTAATTGCGT
Features (pLannotate 1.2.2; 24 found; start..end, strand, type, name):
      6..98      -  CDS            lacI (fragment): lac repressor; lacI; The lac repressor binds to the lac operator to inhibit transcription in E. coli. This inhibition can be relieved by adding lactose or isopropyl-β-D-thiogalactopyranoside (IPTG).
    281..869     -  rep_origin     ori: high-copy-number ColE1/pMB1/pBR322/pUC origin of replication
   1040..1900    -  CDS            AmpR: β-lactamase; bla; confers resistance to ampicillin, carbenicillin, and related antibiotics
   1901..2005    -  promoter       AmpR promoter: bla
   2064..2116    -  misc_feature   bom (fragment): basis of mobility region from pBR322
   2271..2650    +  enhancer       CMV enhancer: human cytomegalovirus immediate early enhancer
   2651..2854    +  promoter       CMV promoter: human cytomegalovirus (CMV) immediate early promoter
   2856..2875    +  promoter       PLtetO-1 promoter (fragment): modified phage lambda PL promoter with tet operator sites (Lutz and Bujard, 1997)
   2877..2896    +  promoter       PLtetO-1 promoter (fragment): modified phage lambda PL promoter with tet operator sites (Lutz and Bujard, 1997)
   2904..2937    +  promoter       TRE3GV promoter (fragment): 3rd-generation Tet-responsive promoter that can be activated by binding of Tet-On® 3G, optimized for retroviral and lentiviral vectors
   3073..3090    +  protein_bind   attB1 (fragment): mutant version of attB; core recombination site for the Gateway® BP reaction BP Clonase™
   3096..6914    +  CDS            S: SPIKE_SARS2 - Experimental evidence at protein level: Swiss-Prot protein existence level 1. [Spike glycoprotein]: May down-regulate host tetherin (BST2) by lysosomal degradation, thereby counteracting its antiviral activity. From Severe acute respiratory syndrome coronavirus 2 (2019-nCoV) (SARS-CoV-2).
   6916..6940    -  protein_bind   attB2: mutant version of attB; recombination site for the Gateway® BP reaction BP Clonase™
   7128..8087    +  CDS            birA: BIRA_ECOLI - Also known as bioR, dhbB. Experimental evidence at protein level: Swiss-Prot protein existence level 1. Acts both as a biotin--[acetyl-CoA-carboxylase] ligase and a biotin-operon repressor. In the presence of ATP, BirA activates biotin to form the BirA-biotinyl-5'-adenylate (BirA-bio-5'-AMP or holoBirA) complex. HoloBirA can either transfer the biotinyl moiety to the biotin carboxyl carrier protein (BCCP) subunit of acetyl-CoA carboxylase, or bind to the biotin operator site and inhibit transcription of the operon. From Escherichia coli (strain K12).
   8137..8361    +  polyA_signal   bGH poly(A) signal: bovine growth hormone polyadenylation signal
   8365..8386    +  promoter       SV40 promoter (fragment): SV40 enhancer and early promoter
   8407..8640    +  rep_origin     f1 ori (fragment) (sequence partly withheld): f1 bacteriophage origin of replication; arrow indicates direction of (+) strand synthesis
   8645..8692    +  protein_bind   FRT: FLP-mediated recombination occurs in the 8-bp core sequence TCTAGAAA (Turan and Bode, 2011). FLP recombinase from the Saccharomyces cerevisiae 2μ plasmid
   8700..9722    +  CDS            HygR: aminoglycoside phosphotransferase from E. coli; aph(4)-Ia; confers resistance to hygromycin
   9732..9857    +  CDS            ble (fragment): BLE_KLEPN - Experimental evidence at protein level: Swiss-Prot protein existence level 1. Binding protein with a strong affinity to the bleomycin family of antibiotics. Binds to CL990; an antimitotic-antibiotic compound. From Klebsiella pneumoniae.
   9852..9973    +  polyA_signal   SV40 poly(A) signal: SV40 polyadenylation signal
  10046..10062   -  protein_bind   lac operator: The lac repressor binds to the lac operator to inhibit transcription in E. coli. This inhibition can be relieved by adding lactose or isopropyl-β-D-thiogalactopyranoside (IPTG). lac repressor encoded by lacI
  10070..10100   -  promoter       lac promoter: promoter for the E. coli lac operon
  10115..10136   -  protein_bind   CAP binding site: CAP binding activates transcription in the presence of cAMP. E. coli catabolite activator protein
