[The description below was written by a language model from this plasmid's Addgene catalogue record and pLannotate feature annotations shown in this document.]
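Description:
MAC-C Sars-CoV-2 S_P681H is a mammalian expression plasmid of about 10.1 kb in which the SARS-CoV-2 spike glycoprotein carrying the P681H substitution has been placed in the MAC-tag-C Gateway destination backbone. It is propagated in E. coli as a high-copy plasmid through a ColE1/pUC-type origin and selected with ampicillin via the β-lactamase gene. Short annotated fragments of lacI, the lac promoter/operator region, bom, f1 ori and ble appear to be backbone remnants rather than functional parts.

The spike coding sequence sits between attB1 and attB2 sites, the scars of Gateway recombination. It lies downstream of the CMV enhancer and promoter. Immediately after the promoter are two short hits annotated as tet-operator-containing promoter fragments, which suggests a tetracycline-regulatable CMV/TetO arrangement, although the catalogue fields do not state inducibility. Downstream of attB2, a sequence matching E. coli BirA biotin ligase corresponds to the C-terminal MAC tag listed in the record, and the unit ends with a bGH polyadenylation signal. A BirA-derived module fused to a bait allows proximity-dependent biotinylation of neighbouring proteins. The feature table does not annotate any other components of the tag.

An FRT site sits directly upstream of a hygromycin resistance gene that has an SV40 poly(A) signal. No full promoter is annotated in front of this gene. This layout is typical of FLP-mediated integration into a host cell line carrying a matching FRT site, with hygromycin selection of stable integrants. The associated publication describes mapping how SARS-CoV-2 variant proteins alter host cell protein expression and activation, so the construct most likely serves as a tagged spike-variant bait for such interaction studies.
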