Addgene plasmid #194845: MAC-C Sars-CoV-2 S_P681H
Purpose: Sars-CoV-2 S_P681H in MAC-C destination vector
Depositing lab: Markku Varjosalo. Depositing organization: University of Helsinki, Institute of Biotechnology. Publication: The comprehensive SARS-CoV-2 ‘hijackome’ knowledge base— reveals significant changes in host cell protein expression and activation by multiple SARS-CoV-2 variants. Varjosalo M, Huuskonen S, Liu X, Redchuk T, Salokas K, Lundberg R, Maljanen S, Belik M, Reinholm A, Kolehmainen P, Tripathi G, Laine P, Belanov S, Auvinen P, Vartiainen M, Laine L, Österlund P, Julkkunen I, Kakkola L. 10 May 2024, Research Square 10.21203/rs.3.rs-4322477/v1.
Backbone
  Vector backbone: MAC-tag-C (#108077)
  Vector type: Mammalian Expression
  Selectable markers: Hygromycin
Growth in bacteria
  Bacterial resistance: Ampicillin, 100 μg/mL
  Growth temperature: 37°C
  Growth strain: DH5alpha
  Copy number: High Copy
Gene/Insert
  Gene/Insert name: S_P681H (alt name: Spike protein P681H)
  Species: Sars-CoV-2
  Mutation: P681H
  Entrez Gene: S (a.k.a. GU280_gp02, spike glycoprotein)
  Tag / fusion protein: MAC-C (C terminal on backbone)
Terms and licenses: Academic/Nonprofit Terms; Industry Terms
Depositor comments: Please visit https://doi.org/10.21203/rs.3.rs-4322477/v1 for preprint.
How to cite: MAC-C Sars-CoV-2 S_P681H was a gift from Markku Varjosalo (Addgene plasmid # 194845 ; http://n2t.net/addgene:194845 ; RRID:Addgene_194845)
